Addgene plasmid #237008: NanoBRET Assay Vector, NSD3-NanoLuc
Depositing lab: Promega Corporation.
Backbone
  Vector backbone: pFC223C NanoLuc(R) CMV-Neo BiBRET-Balanced Vector
  Vector type: Mammalian Expression
  Selectable markers: Neomycin (select with G418)
Growth in bacteria
  Bacterial resistance: Chloramphenicol, 25 μg/mL
  Growth temperature: 37°C
  Growth strain: DH5alpha
  Copy number: High Copy
Gene/Insert
  Gene/Insert name: NSD3
  Species: H. sapiens (human)
  Mutation: None
  Entrez Gene: NSD3 (a.k.a. KMT3F, KMT3G, WHISTLE, WHSC1L1, pp14328)
  Promoter: CMV
  Tag / fusion protein: NanoLuc (R) (C terminal on backbone)
  Cloning method: Other
How to cite: NanoBRET Assay Vector, NSD3-NanoLuc was a gift from Promega Corporation (Addgene plasmid # 237008 ; http://n2t.net/addgene:237008 ; RRID:Addgene_237008)
