[The description below was written by a language model from this plasmid's Addgene catalogue record and pLannotate feature annotations shown in this document.]
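Description:
NanoBRET Assay Vector, NSD3-NanoLuc is a mammalian expression plasmid built on the pFC223C NanoLuc CMV-Neo BiBRET-Balanced backbone. It is maintained in E. coli at high copy through a ColE1/pUC-type origin and selected with chloramphenicol via a cat gene driven by the bacterial EM7 promoter. For selection in mammalian cells it carries a neomycin phosphotransferase (neo) cassette conferring G418 resistance. In the feature table, neo lies downstream of an EF-1α core promoter and intron A segments and ends with a synthetic poly(A) signal.

The payload is human NSD3 (also known as WHSC1L1), a histone lysine methyltransferase, recorded without mutations and fused at its C terminus to NanoLuc luciferase supplied by the backbone. The annotation labels the NSD3 coding region of roughly 1.9 kb as a fragment, so the insert may be a short isoform or a partial region rather than the longest form of the protein; the record does not say which. The catalogue lists CMV as the promoter. The annotation shows a CMV enhancer spanning the sequence origin, with a minimal CMV promoter fragment just upstream of the insert and a second CMV promoter fragment annotated on the opposite strand, an arrangement the record does not explain. An SP6 promoter between the minimal CMV element and the open reading frame could support in vitro transcription, and an SV40 poly(A) signal terminates the fusion transcript.

As the name indicates, the construct is intended for NanoBRET assays. In these, the NanoLuc-tagged protein acts as the bioluminescent energy donor to a fluorescent acceptor, allowing protein interactions or ligand engagement of NSD3 to be measured in live cells.
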