Features (pLannotate 1.2.2; 16 found; start..end, strand, type, name):
    205..227     +  promoter       minimal CMV promoter (fragment): human cytomegalovirus (CMV) immediate early promoter
    253..271     +  promoter       SP6 promoter: promoter for bacteriophage SP6 RNA polymerase
    310..2175    +  CDS            NSD3 (fragment): NSD3_HUMAN - Also known as WHSC1L1. Experimental evidence at protein level: Swiss-Prot protein existence level 1. Histone methyltransferase. Preferentially dimethylates 'Lys- 4' and 'Lys-27' of histone H3 forming H3K2me2 and H3K27me2. H3 'Lys-4' methylation represents a specific tag for epigenetic transcriptional activation, while 'Lys-27' is a mark for transcriptional repression. From Homo sapiens (Human).
   2266..2778    +  CDS            Nluc: NanoLuc® luciferase human codon-optimized
   2849..2932    +  CDS            large T antigen (fragment): large T antigen from SV40 (simian virus 40)
   2955..3036    +  polyA_signal   SV40 poly(A) signal: SV40 polyadenylation signal
   3072..3283    +  promoter       EF-1α core promoter: core promoter for human elongation factor EF-1α
   3284..3393    +  intron         EF-1α intron A (fragment): intron upstream of the start codon of human EF-1α
   4019..4222    +  intron         EF-1α intron A: truncated intron upstream of the start codon of human EF-1α
   4609..5400    +  CDS            neo: KKA2_KLEPN - Also known as kan, nptII. Experimental evidence at protein level: Swiss-Prot protein existence level 1. Resistance to kanamycin, neomycin, paromomycin, ribostamycin, butirosin and gentamicin B. From Klebsiella pneumoniae.
   5427..5475    +  polyA_signal   poly(A) signal: synthetic polyadenylation signal
   5601..6189    +  rep_origin     ori: high-copy-number ColE1/pMB1/pBR322/pUC origin of replication
   6364..7020    -  CDS            cat: CAT_ECOLX - Experimental evidence at protein level: Swiss-Prot protein existence level 1. This enzyme is an effector of chloramphenicol resistance in bacteria. From Escherichia coli. This protein is used as a marker in many commonly used cloning vectors, such as pACYC184.
   7052..7099    -  promoter       EM7 promoter: synthetic bacterial promoter&nbsp
   7118..7305    -  promoter       CMV promoter (fragment): human cytomegalovirus (CMV) immediate early promoter
   7307..195     -  enhancer       CMV enhancer (across the origin): human cytomegalovirus immediate early enhancer
>Addgene plasmid #237008 | NanoBRET Assay Vector, NSD3-NanoLuc | addgene full sequence | sequence record 476796 | Addgene NGS Result
ATACTCCACCCATTGACGTCAATGGAAAGTCCCTATTGGCGTTACTATGGGAACATACGTCATTATTGAC
GTCAATGGGCGGGGGTCGTTGGGCGGTCAGCCAGGCGGGCCATTTACCGTAAGTTATGTAACGCGGAACT
CCATATATGGGCTATGAACTAATGACCCCGTAATTGATTACTATTAATAACTAGTGGCGCGCCAGGGAGG
CCTATATAAGCAGAGCTGGTTTAGTGAACCGTCAGATCGCCCATTTAGGTGACACTATAGAATACAAGCT
ACTTGTTCTTTTTGCAGCTAGCGATCGCCATGGATTTCTCTTTCTCTTTCATGCAAGGGATCATGGGAAA
CACAATTCAGCAACCACCTCAACTCATTGACTCCGCCAACATCCGTCAGGAGGATGCCTTTGATAACAAC
AGTGACATTGCTGAAGATGGTGGCCAGACACCATATGAAGCTACTTTGCAGCAAGGCTTTCAGTACCCAG
CTACAACAGAAGATCTTCCTCCACTCACAAATGGGTATCCATCATCAATCAGTGTGTATGAAACTCAAAC
CAAATACCAGTCATATAATCAGTATCCTAATGGGTCAGCCAATGGCTTTGGTGCAGTTAGAAACTTTAGC
CCCACTGACTATTATCATTCAGAAATTCCAAACACAAGACCACATGAAATTCTGGAAAAACCTTCCCCTC
CACAGCCACCACCTCCTCCTTCGGTACCACAAACTGTGATTCCAAAGAAGACTGGCTCACCTGAAATTAA
ACTAAAAATAACCAAAACTATCCAGAATGGCAGGGAATTGTTTGAGTCTTCCCTTTGTGGAGACCTTTTA
AATGAAGTACAGGCAAGTGAGCACACGAAATCAAAGCATGAAAGCAGAAAAGAAAAGAGGAAAAAAAGCA
ACAAGCATGACTCATCAAGATCTGAAGAGCGCAAGTCACACAAAATCCCCAAATTAGAACCAGAGGAACA
AAATAGACCAAATGAGAGGGTTGACACTGTATCAGAAAAACCAAGGGAAGAACCAGTACTAAAAGAGGAA
GCCCCAGTTCAGCCAATACTATCTTCTGTTCCAACAACGGAAGTGTCCACTGGTGTTAAGTTTCAGGTTG
GCGATCTTGTGTGGTCCAAGGTGGGAACCTATCCTTGGTGGCCTTGTATGGTTTCAAGTGATCCCCAGCT
TGAGGTTCATACTAAAATTAACACAAGAGGTGCCCGAGAATATCATGTCCAGTTTTTTAGCAACCAGCCA
GAGAGGGCGTGGGTTCATGAAAAACGGGTACGAGAGTATAAAGGTCATAAACAGTATGAAGAATTACTGG
CTGAGGCAACCAAACAAGCCAGCAATCACTCTGAGAAACAAAAGATTCGGAAACCCCGACCTCAGAGAGA
ACGTGCTCAGTGGGATATTGGCATTGCCCATGCAGAGAAAGCATTGAAAATGACTCGAGAAGAAAGAATA
GAACAGTATACTTTTATTTACATTGATAAACAGCCTGAAGAGGCTTTATCCCAAGCAAAAAAGAGTGTTG
CCTCCAAAACCGAAGTTAAAAAAACCCGACGACCAAGATCTGTGCTGAATACTCAGCCAGAACAGACCAA
TGCAGGGGAGGTGGCCTCCTCACTCTCAAGTACTGAAATTCGGAGACATAGCCAGAGGCGGCACACAAGT
GCGGAAGAGGAAGAGCCACCGCCTGTTAAAATAGCCTGGAAAACTGCGGCAGCAAGGAAATCCTTACCAG
CTTCCATTACGATGCACAAAGGGAGCCTGGATTTGCAGAAGTGTAACATGTCTCCAGTTGTGAAAATTGA
ACAAGTGTTTGCTCTTCAGAATGCTACAGGGGATGGGAAATTTATCGATCAATTTGTTTATTCAACAAAG
GGAATTGGTAACAAAACAGAAATAAGTGTCAGGGGGCAAGACAGGCTTATAATTTCTACACCAAACCAGA
GAAATGAAAAGCCAACGCAGAGTGTATCATCTCCTGAAGCAACATCTGGTTCTACAGGCTCAGTAGAAAA
GAAGCAACAGAGAAGATCAATTAGAACTCGTTCTGAATCAGAGAAATCCACTGAGGTTGTGCCAAAGAAG
AAGATCAAAAAGGAGCAGGTTGAAACAGTTCCTCAGGCTACAGTGAAGACTGGATTACAGAAAGGGTCGG
CGGACCGGGGAGTGCAGGGCTCTGTCAGATTCAGTGACAGCTCCGTCTCCGCAGCGATTGAGGAAACTGT
GGACGTTTCTCTCGGCTCGAGCGGCGTCTTCACACTCGAAGATTTCGTTGGGGACTGGCGACAGACAGCC
GGCTACAACCTGGACCAAGTCCTTGAACAGGGAGGTGTGTCCAGTTTGTTTCAGAATCTCGGGGTGTCCG
TAACTCCGATCCAAAGGATTGTCCTGAGCGGTGAAAATGGGCTGAAGATCGACATCCATGTCATCATCCC
GTATGAAGGTCTGAGCGGCGACCAAATGGGCCAGATCGAAAAAATTTTTAAGGTGGTGTACCCTGTGGAT
GATCATCACTTTAAGGTGATCCTGCACTATGGCACACTGGTAATCGACGGGGTTACGCCGAACATGATCG
ACTATTTCGGACGGCCGTATGAAGGCATCGCCGTGTTCGACGGCAAAAAGATCACTGTAACAGGGACCCT
GTGGAACGGCAACAAAATTATCGACGAGCGCCTGATCAACCCCGACGGCTCCCTGCTGTTCCGAGTAACC
ATCAACGGAGTGACCGGCTGGCGGCTGTGCGAACGCATTCTGGCGTAAGGCCGCGACTCTAGAAACACCT
AGGCTCTCGTACGAAGTCAGCTGATAACGTCGACGTATTGCGGCCGCGGATCATAATCAGCCATACCACA
TTTGTAGAGGTTTTACTTGCTTTAAAAAACCTCCCACACCTCCCCCTGAACCTGAAACATAAAATGAATG
CAATTGTTGTTGTTAACTTGTTTATTGCAGCTTATAATGGTTACAAATAAAGCAATAGCATCACAAATTT
CACAAATAAAGCATTTTTTTCACTGCCGACGTCACGCGTCTTGGCTCCGGTGCCCGTCAGTGGGCAGAGC
GCACATCGCCCACAGTCCCCGAGAAGTTGGGGGGAGGGGTCGGCAATTGAACCGGTGCCTAGAGAAGGTG
GCGCGGGGTAAACTGGGAAAGTGATGTCGTGTACTGGCTCCGCCTTTTTCCCGAGGGTGGGGGAGAACCG
TATATAAGTGCAGTAGTCGCCGTGAACGTTCTTTTTCGCAACGGGTTTGCCGCCAGAACACAGGTAAGTG
CCGTGTGTGGTTCCCGCGGGCCTGGCCTCTTTACGGGTTATGGCCCTTGCGTGCCTTGAATTACTTCCAC
CTGGCTGCAGTACGTGATTCTTGATCCCGAGCTTCGGGTTGGAAGTGGGTGGGAGAGTTCGAGGCCTTGC
GCTTAAGGAGCCCCTTCGCCTCGTGCTTGAGTTGAGGCCTGGCCTGGGCGCTGGGGCCGCCGCGTGCGAA
TCTGGTGGCACCTTCGCGCCTGTCTCGCTGCTTTCGATAAGTCTCTAGCCATTTAAAATTTTTGATGACC
TGCTGCGACGCTTTTTTTCTGGCAAGATAGTCTTGTAAATGCGGGCCAAGATCTGCACACTGGTATTTCG
GTTTTTGGGGCCGCGGGCGGCGACGGGGCCCGTGCGTCCCAGCGCACATGTTCGGCGAGGCGGGGCCTGC
GAGCGCGGCCACCGAGAATCGGACGGGGGTAGTCTCAAGCTGGCCGGCCTGCTCTGGTGCCTGGCCTCGC
GCCGCCGTGTATCGCCCCGCCCTGGGCGGCAAGGCTGGCCCGGTCGGCACCAGTTGCGTGAGCGGAAAGA
TGGCCGCTTCCCGGCCCTGCTGCAGGCAGCTCAAAATGGAGGACGCGGCGCTCGGGAGAGCGGGCGGGTG
AGTCACCCACACAAAGGAAAAGGGCCTTTCCGTCCTCAGCCGTCGCTTCATGTGACTCCACGGAGTACCG
GGCGCCGTCCAGGCACCTCGATTAGTTCTCGAGCTTTTGGAGTACGTCGTCTTTAGGTTGGGGGGAGGGG
TTTTATGCGATGGAGTTTCCCCACACTGAGTGGGTGGAGACTGAAGTTAGGCCAGCTTGGCACTTGATGT
AATTCTCCTTGGAATTTGCCCTTTTTGAGTTTGGATCTTGGTTCATTCTCAAGCCTCAGACAGTGGTTCA
AAGTTTTTTTCTTCCATTTCAGGTGTCGTGAAAGCCGAATTCTGCAGATATCCATCACACTGTCGAGCAT
GCATCTAGTCCAGTGTGGTGGAATTCGGCTTCGTGGGGACGCCGTACAGGGACGTGCACCTCTCCCGCTG
CACCGCCTCCAGCGTCGCCGCCGGCTCGAAGGACGGGGCCGGGATGACGATGCAGGCGGCGTGGGAGGTG
GCGCCCAAGTTGCCCATGACCATGCCGAAGCAGTGGTAGAAGGGCACCGGCAGACACACCCGGTCCTGCT
CCGTGTAGCCGACCGTGCGGCCCACCCAGTAGCCGTTGTTGAGGATGTTGTGGTGGGAGAGCGTGGCGCC
CTTGGGGAAGCCGGTGTGCCGGAGGTGTACTGGATGTTGACCGGGAATCGATGCCACCATGATTGAACAA
GATGGATTGCACGCAGGTTCTCCGGCCGCTTGGGTGGAGAGGCTATTCGGCTATGACTGGGCACAACAGA
CAATCGGCTGCTCTGATGCCGCCGTGTTCCGGCTGTCAGCGCAGGGGCGCCCGGTTCTTTTTGTCAAGAC
CGACCTGTCCGGTGCCCTGAATGAACTGCAGGACGAGGCAGCGCGGCTATCGTGGCTGGCCACGACGGGC
GTTCCTTGCGCAGCTGTGCTCGACGTTGTCACTGAAGCGGGAAGGGACTGGCTGCTATTGGGCGAAGTGC
CGGGGCAGGATCTCCTGTCATCTCACCTTGCTCCTGCCGAGAAAGTATCCATCATGGCTGATGCAATGCG
GCGGCTGCATACGCTTGATCCGGCTACCTGCCCATTCGACCACCAAGCGAAACATCGCATCGAGCGAGCA
CGTACTCGGATGGAAGCCGGTCTTGTCGATCAGGATGATCTGGACGAAGAGCATCAGGGGCTCGCGCCAG
CCGAACTGTTCGCCAGGCTCAAGGCGCGCATGCCCGACGGCGAGGATCTCGTCGTGACCCACGGCGATGC
CTGCTTGCCGAATATCATGGTGGAAAATGGCCGCTTTTCTGGATTCATCGACTGTGGCCGGCTGGGTGTG
GCGGACCGCTATCAGGACATAGCGTTGGCTACCCGTGATATTGCTGAAGAGCTTGGCGGCGAATGGGCTG
ACCGCTTCCTCGTGCTTTACGGTATCGCCGCTCCCGATTCGCAGCGCATCGCCTTCTATCGCCTTCTTGA
CGAGTTCTTCTGAACTCTAGCCATCACGATGGCCGCAATAAAATATCTTTATTTTCATTACATCTGTGTG
TTGGTTTTTTGTGTGACGATTCCGGACTATAAAAGGATCTAGGTGAAGATCCTTTTTGATAATCTCATGA
CCAAAATCCCTTAACGTGAGTTTTCGTTCCACTGAGCGTCAGACCCCGTAGAAAAGATCAAAGGATCTTC
TTGAAATCCTTTTTTTCTGCGCGTAATCTGCTGCTTGCAAACAAAAAAACCACCGCTACCAGCGGTGGTT
TGTTTGCCGGATCAAGAGCTACCAACTCTTTTTCCGAAGGTAACTGGCTTCAGCAGAGCGCAGATACCAA
ATACTGTCCTTCTAGTGTAGCCGTAGTTAGGCCACCACTTCAAGAACTCTGTAGCACCGCCTACATACCT
CGCTCTGCTAATCCTGTTACCAGTGGCTGCTGCCAGTGGCGATAAGTCGTGTCTTACCGGGTTGGACTCA
AGACGATAGTTACCGGATAAGGCGCAGCGGTCGGGCTGAACGGGGGGTTCGTGCACACAGCCCAGCTTGG
AGCGAACGACCTACACCGAACTGAGATACCTACAGCGTGAGCTATGAGAAAGCGCCACGCTTCCCGAAGG
GAGAAAGGCGGACAGGTATCCGGTAAGCGGCAGGGTCGGAACAGGAGAGCGCACGAGGGAGCTTCCAGGG
GGAAACGCCTGGTATCTTTATAGTCCTGTCGGGTTTCGCCACCTCTGACTTGAGCGTCGATTTTTGTGAT
GCTCGTCAGGGGGGCGGAGCCTATGGAAAAACGCCAGCAACGCGGCCTTTTTACGGTTCCTGGCCTTTTG
CTGGCCTTTTGCTCACATGTTCTTTCCTGCGTTATCCCCTGATTCTGTGGATAACCGTATTACCGCCTTT
GAGTGAGCTGATACCGGTTGGGCGTCGCTTGGTCGGTCATTTCGAACCCCAGAGTCCCGCTTACGCCCCG
CCCTGCCACTCATCGCAGTACTGTTGTAATTCATTAAGCATTCTGCCGACATGGAAGCCATCACAGACGG
CATGATGAACCTGAATCGCCAGCGGCATCAGCACCTTGTCGCCTTGCGTATAATATTTGCCCATAGTGAA
AACGGGGGCGAAGAAGTTGTCCATATTGGCCACGTTTAAATCAAAACTGGTGAAACTCACCCAGGGATTG
GCTGAGACGAAAAACATATTCTCAATAAACCCTTTAGGGAAATAGGCCAGGTTTTCACCGTAACACGCCA
CATCTTGCGAATATATGTGTAGAAACTGCCGGAAATCGTCGTGGTATTCACTCCAGAGCGATGAAAACGT
TTCAGTTTGCTCATGGAAAACGGTGTAACAAGGGTGAACACTATCCCATATCACCAGCTCACCGTCTTTC
ATTGCCATACGGAATTCCGGATGAGCATTCATCAGGCGGGCAAGAATGTGAATAAAGGCCGGATAAAACT
TGTGCTTATTTTTCTTTACGGTCTTTAAAAAGGCCGTAATATCCAGCTGAACGGTCTGGTTATAGGTACA
TTGAGCAACTGACTGAAATGCCTCAAAATGTTCTTTACGATGCCATTGGGATATATCAACGGTGGTATAT
CCAGTGATTTTTTTCTCCATGATCTGCCTCCTGGGTTTAGTTCCTCACCTTGTCGTATTATACTATGCCG
ATATACTATGCCGATGATTAATTGTCAACAGTATTAGAATTCGATTTGACCTCCCACCGTACACGCCTAC
CGCCCATTTGCGTCAACGGGGCGGGGTTATTACGACATTTTGGAAAGTCCCGTTGATTTTGGTGCCAAAA
CAAACTCCCATTGACGTCAATGGGGTGGAGACTTGGAAATCCCCGTGAGTCAAACCGCTATCCACGCCCA
TTGGTGTACTGCCAAAACCGCATCACCATGGTAATAGCGATGACTAATACGTAGATGTACTGCCAAGTAG
GAAAGTCCCGTAAGGTCATGTACTGGGCATAATGCCAGGCGGGCCATTTACCGTCATTGACGTCAATAGG
GGGCGGACTTGGCATATGATACACTTGATGTACTGCCAAGTGGGCAGTTTACCGTAA
